>Addgene plasmid #87924 | JPUB_006818 | addgene full sequence | sequence record 175167 | Addgene NGS Result
CGCACCAACGCGCAGCCCGGACTCGGTAATGGCGCGCATTGCGCCCAGCGCCATCTGATCGTTGGCAACC
AGCATCGCAGTGGGAACGATGCCCTCATTCAGCATTTGCATGGTTTGTTGAAAACCGGACATGGCACTCC
AGTCGCCTTCCCGTTCCGCTATCGGCTGAATTTGATTGCGAGTGAGATATTTATGCCAGCCAGCCAGACG
CAGACGCGCCGAGACAGAACTTAATGGGCCCGCTAACAGCGCGATTTGCTGGTGACCCAATGCGACCAGA
TGCTCCACGCCCAGTCGCGTACCGTCTTCATGGGAGAAAATAATACTGTTGATGGGTGTCTGGTCAGAGA
CATCAAGAAATAACGCCGGAACATTAGTGCAGGCAGCTTCCACAGCAATGGCATCCTGGTCATCCAGCGG
ATAGTTAATGATCAGCCCACTGACGCGTTGCGCGAGAAGATTGTGCACCGCCGCTTTACAGGCTTCGACG
CCGCTTCGTTCTACCATCGACACCACCACGCTGGCACCCAGTTGATCGGCGCGAGATTTAATCGCCGCGA
CAATTTGCGACGGCGCGTGCAGGGCCAGACTGGAGGTGGCAACGCCAATCAGCAACGACTGTTTGCCCGC
CAGTTGTTGTGCCACGCGGTTGGGAATGTAATTCAGCTCCGCCATCGCCGCTTCCACTTTTTCCCGCGTT
TTCGCAGAAACGTGGCTGGCCTGGTTCACCACGCGGGAAACGGTCTGATAAGAGACACCGGCATACTCTG
CGACATCGTATAACGTTACTGGTTTCACATTCACCACCCTGAATTGACTCTCTTCCGGGCGCTATCATGC
CATACCGCGAAAGGTTTTGCGCCATTCGATGGTGTCCGGGATCTCGACGCTCTCCCTTATGCGACTCCTG
CATTAGGAAGCAGCCCAGTAGTAGGTTGAGGCCGTTGAGCACCGCCGCCGCAAGGAATGGTGCATGCAAG
GAGATGGCGCCCAACAGTCCCCCGGCCACGGGGCCTGCCACCATACCCACGCCGAAACAAGCGCTCATGA
GCCCGAAGTGGCGAGCCCGATCTTCCCCATCGGTGATGTCGGCGATATAGGCGCCAGCAACCGCACCTGT
GGCGCCGGTGATGCCGGCCACGATGCGTCCGGCGTAGAGGATCGAGATCTCGATCCCGCGAAATTAATAC
GACTCACTATAGGGGAATTGTGAGCGGATAACAATTCCCCTCTAGAAATAATTTTGTTTAACTTTAAGAA
GGAGATATACCATGGGCAGCAGCCATCATCATCATCATCACAGCAGCGGCAAAATCGAAGAAGGTAAACT
GGTAATCTGGATTAACGGCGATAAAGGCTATAACGGTCTCGCTGAAGTCGGTAAGAAATTCGAGAAAGAT
ACCGGAATTAAAGTCACCGTTGAGCATCCGGATAAACTGGAAGAGAAATTCCCACAGGTTGCGGCAACTG
GCGATGGCCCTGACATTATCTTCTGGGCACACGACCGCTTTGGTGGCTACGCTCAATCTGGCCTGTTGGC
TGAAATCACCCCGGACAAAGCGTTCCAGGACAAGCTGTATCCGTTTACCTGGGATGCCGTACGTTACAAC
GGCAAGCTGATTGCTTACCCGATCGCTGTTGAAGCGTTATCGCTGATTTATAACAAAGATCTGCTGCCGA
ACCCGCCAAAAACCTGGGAAGAGATCCCGGCGCTGGATAAAGAACTGAAAGCGAAAGGTAAGAGCGCGCT
GATGTTCAACCTGCAAGAACCGTACTTCACCTGGCCGCTGATTGCTGCTGACGGGGGTTATGCGTTCAAG
TATGAAAACGGCAAGTACGACATTAAAGACGTGGGCGTGGATAACGCTGGCGCGAAAGCGGGTCTGACCT
TCCTGGTTGACCTGATTAAAAACAAACACATGAATGCAGACACCGATTACTCCATCGCAGAAGCTGCCTT
TAATAAAGGCGAAACAGCGATGACCATCAACGGCCCGTGGGCATGGTCCAACATCGACACCAGCAAAGTG
AATTATGGTGTAACGGTACTGCCGACCTTCAAGGGTCAACCATCCAAACCGTTCGTTGGCGTGCTGAGCG
CAGGTATTAACGCCGCCAGTCCGAACAAAGAGCTGGCAAAAGAGTTCCTCGAAAACTATCTGCTGACTGA
TGAAGGTCTGGAAGCGGTTAATAAAGACAAACCGCTGGGTGCCGTAGCGCTGAAGTCTTACGAGGAAGAG
TTGGCGAAAGATCCACGTATTGCCGCCACTATGGAAAACGCCCAGAAAGGTGAAATCATGCCGAACATCC
CGCAGATGTCCGCTTTCTGGTATGCCGTGCGTACTGCGGTGATCAACGCCGCCAGCGGTCGTCAGACTGT
CGATGAAGCCCTGAAAGACGCGCAGACTAGCAGCGGCCTGGTGCCGCGCGGCAGCCATATGAAGAAGATG
ATGCTGATTAACCCACATAAACCAGGTCGTCATGGTGAGGAAAGCATTACGGTGATTGTGCAAATGCCGC
TGAATCTGGCCTACATTAAAGCCCTGACCCCAGGCGATTGGGAATTTGATGTGATTGACGAAAACATCGA
ACTGGCCATTGATGATAACGGTGAACTGACCTTCGCGCCAGTGGATCTGGTGTGTATTACCAGTGTGACC
TACCAAAGTCCACGTGCCTACAAGATTGCCACCGCCTGTAAACGTAAAGGTATGACCGTGATCATGGGTG
GTATTCATGCGAGCGTGATGCCAGAAGAAGCCAGTAAGTACGTTGACACCGTGTTTATTGGTGAAGCCGA
GGAAGTGTGGCCGCGTGTTATTAAGGATTTCGAAGCCGGTAAACTGAAAAAAGTTTATGACGGTGGTCTG
CCACCACTGAACCTGATGAAACGTGTGTTTCCAGATCGTGAATTTCTGCGCAAGAAATACAATTACAAAT
TTAGTAGTATTGTGACCACCAAGGGTTGTCCAAATTACTGTGATTTCTGTAGCGTGCCAACCTTTCAAGG
CCGCAAATTTCGTGAACGTCCATACGAAGATGTGCTGGAAGAGCTGGCGGCGACCGACTACAAGGGCCTG
ATGCTGGCCGAAGATAACTTCTATGGTCATGGCAAACGTAGTAACGAACGTGCCCGTAACCTGTTTAAAG
GCATGGTGGAACGTAATCTGCAAAAAGACTGGCTGGGTTTTACCGCCCTGAACATTAGTCAAGACAAAGA
AACCCTGGACTACATGGCCAAAAGTGGTTGTTTTGGTATGCTGATGGGTATCGAGAGTACCAATGAAACC
GTTCTGGAGAAAATGAACAAACAAGTTAATCTGAAACTGGGTACCGAAAGCTATTATGACTGTATCCAAA
AGATCCATGATGCCGGTCTGGTTACCTGGGGCAGTGTGGTGTTTGGTGCGGATGGTGATGGTAAAGATAG
TTTCAAGCGCATGACCGATTTTATCCTGGAAAATAACATTGATATTCTGACGTTTGGCATTAATTGTCCA
TTTCCAAAAACGCAACTGTACAAACGCCTGGATAGTGAAAAACGTATTTTTCGTAAGAATTACCCAGATG
ACTGGGAATATTACGACACGGCCCATGTGGTGCATCGTCTGGTGGATATGACGCTGGAGGACTTTATTGA
GGGTATGCAATACGTGTACGACCATATTTACGCCGGTGACAATCTGCGTAAGCGTTTTCGCAATAGTATT
AAGACGACGAATAATCCACGTAACAGTATGTTTGCCTTTCGTGTTGGCAGTGATTGGCAACAAGTGTTTG
ACCAAGTTCTGGAGAACCTGCGCCTGCTGTATGATAGTGGTGATTACTATAAAGATTATTACAAGAGTAA
TAGCGTGAGTGTGAGTAAAAAACCGCTGGTTGAAAGTATCACGACGTAACTCGAGCACCACCACCACCAC
CACTGAGATCCGGCTGCTAACAAAGCCCGAAAGGAAGCTGAGTTGGCTGCTGCCACCGCTGAGCAATAAC
TAGCATAACCCCTTGGGGCCTCTAAACGGGTCTTGAGGGGTTTTTTGCTGAAAGGAGGAACTATATCCGG
ATTGGCGAATGGG
[124 nt withheld, positions 4074-4197]
C
[91 nt withheld, positions 4199-4289]
A
[49 nt withheld, positions 4291-4339]
CCTTTGACGTTGGAGTCCACGTTCTTTAATAGTGGACTCTTGTTCCAAACTGGAACAACACTCAACCCTA
TCTCGGTCTATTCTTTTGATTTATAAGGGATTTTGCCGATTTCGGCCTATTGGTTAAAAAATGAGCTGAT
TTAACAAAAATTTAACGCGAATTTTAACAAAATATTAACGCTTACAATTTAGGTGGCACTTTTCGGGGAA
ATGTGCGCGGAACCCCTATTTGTTTATTTTTCTAAATACATTCAAATATGTATCCGCTCATGAATTAATT
CTTAGAAAAACTCATCGAGCATCAAATGAAACTGCAATTTATTCATATCAGGATTATCAATACCATATTT
TTGAAAAAGCCGTTTCTGTAATGAAGGAGAAAACTCACCGAGGCAGTTCCATAGGATGGCAAGATCCTGG
TATCGGTCTGCGATTCCGACTCGTCCAACATCAATACAACCTATTAATTTCCCCTCGTCAAAAATAAGGT
TATCAAGTGAGAAATCACCATGAGTGACGACTGAATCCGGTGAGAATGGCAAAAGTTTATGCATTTCTTT
CCAGACTTGTTCAACAGGCCAGCCATTACGCTCGTCATCAAAATCACTCGCATCAACCAAACCGTTATTC
ATTCGTGATTGCGCCTGAGCGAGACGAAATACGCGATCGCTGTTAAAAGGACAATTACAAACAGGAATCG
AATGCAACCGGCGCAGGAACACTGCCAGCGCATCAACAATATTTTCACCTGAATCAGGATATTCTTCTAA
TACCTGGAATGCTGTTTTCCCGGGGATCGCAGTGGTGAGTAACCATGCATCATCAGGAGTACGGATAAAA
TGCTTGATGGTCGGAAGAGGCATAAATTCCGTCAGCCAGTTTAGTCTGACCATCTCATCTGTAACATCAT
TGGCAACGCTACCTTTGCCATGTTTCAGAAACAACTCTGGCGCATCGGGCTTCCCATACAATCGATAGAT
TGTCGCACCTGATTGCCCGACATTATCGCGAGCCCATTTATACCCATATAAATCAGCATCCATGTTGGAA
TTTAATCGCGGCCTAGAGCAAGACGTTTCCCGTTGAATATGGCTCATAACACCCCTTGTATTACTGTTTA
TGTAAGCAGACAGTTTTATTGTTCATGACCAAAATCCCTTAACGTGAGTTTTCGTTCCACTGAGCGTCAG
ACCCCGTAGAAAAGATCAAAGGATCTTCTTGAGATCCTTTTTTTCTGCGCGTAATCTGCTGCTTGCAAAC
AAAAAAACCACCGCTACCAGCGGTGGTTTGTTTGCCGGATCAAGAGCTACCAACTCTTTTTCCGAAGGTA
ACTGGCTTCAGCAGAGCGCAGATACCAAATACTGTCCTTCTAGTGTAGCCGTAGTTAGGCCACCACTTCA
AGAACTCTGTAGCACCGCCTACATACCTCGCTCTGCTAATCCTGTTACCAGTGGCTGCTGCCAGTGGCGA
TAAGTCGTGTCTTACCGGGTTGGACTCAAGACGATAGTTACCGGATAAGGCGCAGCGGTCGGGCTGAACG
GGGGGTTCGTGCACACAGCCCAGCTTGGAGCGAACGACCTACACCGAACTGAGATACCTACAGCGTGAGC
TATGAGAAAGCGCCACGCTTCCCGAAGGGAGAAAGGCGGACAGGTATCCGGTAAGCGGCAGGGTCGGAAC
AGGAGAGCGCACGAGGGAGCTTCCAGGGGGAAACGCCTGGTATCTTTATAGTCCTGTCGGGTTTCGCCAC
CTCTGACTTGAGCGTCGATTTTTGTGATGCTCGTCAGGGGGGCGGAGCCTATGGAAAAACGCCAGCAACG
CGGCCTTTTTACGGTTCCTGGCCTTTTGCTGGCCTTTTGCTCACATGTTCTTTCCTGCGTTATCCCCTGA
TTCTGTGGATAACCGTATTACCGCCTTTGAGTGAGCTGATACCGCTCGCCGCAGCCGAACGACCGAGCGC
AGCGAGTCAGTGAGCGAGGAAGCGGAAGAGCGCCTGATGCGGTATTTTCTCCTTACGCATCTGTGCGGTA
TTTCACACCGCAATGGTGCACTCTCAGTACAATCTGCTCTGATGCCGCATAGTTAAGCCAGTATACACTC
CGCTATCGCTACGTGACTGGGTCATGGCTGCGCCCCGACACCCGCCAACACCCGCTGACGCGCCCTGACG
GGCTTGTCTGCTCCCGGCATCCGCTTACAGACAAGCTGTGACCGTCTCCGGGAGCTGCATGTGTCAGAGG
TTTTCACCGTCATCACCGAAACGCGCGAGGCAGCTGCGGTAAAGCTCATCAGCGTGGTCGTGAAGCGATT
CACAGATGTCTGCCTGTTCATCCGCGTCCAGCTCGTTGAGTTTCTCCAGAAGCGTTAATGTCTGGCTTCT
GATAAAGCGGGCCATGTTAAGGGCGGTTTTTTCCTGTTTGGTCACTGATGCCTCCGTGTAAGGGGGATTT
CTGTTCATGGGGGTAATGATACCGATGAAACGAGAGAGGATGCTCACGATACGGGTTACTGATGATGAAC
ATGCCCGGTTACTGGAACGTTGTGAGGGTAAACAACTGGCGGTATGGATGCGGCGGGACCAGAGAAAAAT
CACTCAGGGTCAATGCCAGCGCTTCGTTAATACAGATGTAGGTGTTCCACAGGGTAGCCAGCAGCATCCT
GCGATGCAGATCCGGAACATAATGGTGCAGGGCGCTGACTTCCGCGTTTCCAGACTTTACGAAACACGGA
AACCGAAGACCATTCATGTTGTTGCTCAGGTCGCAGACGTTTTGCAGCAGCAGTCGCTTCACGTTCGCTC
GCGTATCGGTGATTCATTCTGCTAACCAGTAAGGCAACCCCGCCAGCCTAGCCGGGTCCTCAACGACAGG
AGCACGATCATGCGCACCCGTGGGGCCGCCATGCCGGCGATAATGGCCTGCTTCTCGCCGAAACGTTTGG
TGGCGGGACCAGTGACGAAGGCTTGAGCGAGGGCGTGCAAGATTCCGAATACCGCAAGCGACAGGCCGAT
CATCGTCGCGCTCCAGCGAAAGCGGTCCTCGCCGAAAATGACCCAGAGCGCTGCCGGCACCTGTCCTACG
AGTTGCATGATAAAGAAGACAGTCATAAGTGCGGCGACGATAGTCATGCCCCGCGCCCACCGGAAGGAGC
TGACTGGGTTGAAGGCTCTCAAGGGCATCGGTCGAGATCCCGGTGCCTAATGAGTGAGCTAACTTACATT
AATTGCGTTGCGCTCACTGCCCGCTTTCCAGTCGGGAAACCTGTCGTGCCAGCTGCATTAATGAATCGGC
CAACGCGCGGGGAGAGGCGGTTTGCGTATTGGGCGCCAGGGTGGTTTTTCTTTTCACCAGTGAGACGGGC
AACAGCTGATTGCCCTTCACCGCCTGGCCCTGAGAGAGTTGCAGCAAGCGGTCCACGCTGGTTTGCCCCA
GCAGGCGAAAATCCTGTTTGATGGTGGTTAACGGCGGGATATAACATGAGCTGTCTTCGGTATCGTCGTA
TCCCACTACCGAGATATC
Features (pLannotate 1.2.2; 21 found; start..end, strand, type, name):
    799..876     -  promoter       lacI promoter: lacI
    884..1163    -  CDS            TcR (fragment): tetracycline efflux protein; tet; confers resistance to tetracycline
   1185..1203    +  promoter       T7 promoter: promoter for bacteriophage T7 RNA polymerase
   1204..1228    +  protein_bind   lac operator: The lac repressor binds to the lac operator to inhibit transcription in E. coli. This inhibition can be relieved by adding lactose or isopropyl-β-D-thiogalactopyranoside (IPTG). lac repressor encoded by lacI
   1243..1265    +  RBS            RBS: efficient ribosome binding site from bacteriophage T7 gene 10 (Olins and Rangwala, 1989)
   1284..1300    +  CDS            capTEV™ (fragment): composite tag for in vivo biotinylation, TEV protease cleavage, and 6xHis tagging
   1311..2408    +  CDS            MBP: maltose binding protein from E. coli; malE (mutated); This version of the gene does not encode a signal sequence, so MBP will remain in the cytosol.
   2418..2435    +  CDS            thrombin site: thrombin recognition and cleavage site
   3906..3923    +  CDS            9xHis (fragment): 9xHis affinity tag
   3933..3982    +  CDS            SET1 (fragment): solubility-enhancement tag derived from T7 phage gene 10B
   3990..4037    +  terminator     T7 terminator: transcription terminator for bacteriophage T7 RNA polymerase
   4074..4502    +  rep_origin     f1 ori (sequence partly withheld): f1 bacteriophage origin of replication; arrow indicates direction of (+) strand synthesis
   4555..4612    +  promoter       AmpR promoter (fragment): bla
   4621..5436    -  CDS            KanR: aminoglycoside phosphotransferase; aph(3')-Ia; confers resistance to kanamycin in bacteria or G418 (Geneticin®) in eukaryotes
   5558..6146    +  rep_origin     ori: high-copy-number ColE1/pMB1/pBR322/pUC origin of replication
   6332..6471    -  misc_feature   bom: basis of mobility region from pBR322
   6573..6764    -  CDS            rop: Rop protein, which maintains plasmids at low copy number; rop
   6781..7161    +  CDS            YPB1_ECOLX: Protein predicted: Swiss-Prot protein existence level 4. From Escherichia coli.
   7233..7524    -  CDS            TcR (fragment): tetracycline efflux protein; tet; confers resistance to tetracycline
   7539..7560    -  protein_bind   CAP binding site: CAP binding activates transcription in the presence of cAMP. E. coli catabolite activator protein
   7573..798     -  CDS            lacI (across the origin): lac repressor; lacI; The lac repressor binds to the lac operator to inhibit transcription in E. coli. This inhibition can be relieved by adding lactose or isopropyl-β-D-thiogalactopyranoside (IPTG).
