[The description below was written by a language model from this plasmid's Addgene catalogue record and pLannotate feature annotations shown in this document.]
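Description:
JPUB_006818 is a bacterial expression plasmid built on a pET28a-MBP backbone for producing the Kuste3608 protein of the anammox bacterium K. stuttgartiensis in E. coli. The sequenced record is about 7.9 kb and carries the usual pET-type maintenance elements: a ColE1/pMB1-family origin together with the bom and rop regions, an f1 phage origin, and a kanamycin resistance gene (aminoglycoside phosphotransferase) for selection. The catalogue lists it as high copy, although the presence of rop would normally moderate copy number. A lacI gene with its own promoter is also encoded on the plasmid. Short tetracycline-resistance fragments and other partial hits in the annotation appear to be backbone remnants rather than functional parts.

The expression cassette consists of a T7 promoter followed by a lac operator and the strong phage T7 gene 10 ribosome binding site, so transcription depends on a host supplying T7 RNA polymerase and is held off by Lac repressor until induced with IPTG. The open reading frame begins with an N-terminal 6xHis tag, continues into a signal-sequence-free maltose binding protein that stays in the cytosol and typically aids solubility, and then a thrombin cleavage site that allows the tags to be removed from the downstream Kuste3608 sequence. The insert itself is not annotated in the feature table but occupies the gap between the thrombin site and the vector's downstream His-tag sequence and T7 terminator. The depositor's protein sequence ends at the insert's own stop, so the downstream His codons are presumably not translated. The cloning sites are not recorded. The plasmid was made for a study testing candidate ladderane lipid biosynthesis genes from anammox bacteria by heterologous expression in E. coli, and it suits affinity purification through the His or MBP tags.
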