Addgene plasmid #87924: JPUB_006818
Purpose: E. coli expression of K. stuttgartiensis protein
Depositing lab: Harry Beller. Depositing organization: Lawrence Berkeley National Laboratory. Publication: Investigation of Proposed Ladderane Biosynthetic Genes from Anammox Bacteria by Heterologous Expression in E. coli. Javidpour P, Deutsch S, Mutalik VK, Hillson NJ, Petzold CJ, Keasling JD, Beller HR. PLoS One. 2016 Mar 14;11(3):e0151087. doi: 10.1371/journal.pone.0151087. eCollection 2016. PONE-D-16-02052 PubMed 26975050.
Backbone
  Vector backbone: pET28a-MBP
  Vector type: Bacterial Expression
Growth in bacteria
  Bacterial resistance: Kanamycin, 50 μg/mL
  Growth temperature: 37°C
  Growth strain: NEB Stable
  Copy number: High Copy
Gene/Insert
  Gene/Insert name: Kuste3608
  Species: K. stuttgartiensis
  Promoter: T7
  Tag / fusion protein: 6xHis (N terminal on backbone); MBP (N terminal on backbone)
  Cloning method: Restriction Enzyme; 5′ cloning site unknown (unknown if destroyed); 3′ cloning site unknown (unknown if destroyed)
  Sequencing primers: 5′ T7
Terms and licenses: Academic/Nonprofit Terms; Industry Terms: Not Available to Industry
Depositor comments: protein sequence: MGSSHHHHHHSSGKIEEGKLVIWINGDKGYNGLAEVGKKFEKDTGIKVTVEHPDKLEEKFPQVAATGDGPDIIFWAHDRFGGYAQSGLLAEITPDKAFQDKLYPFTWDAVRYNGKLIAYPIAVEALSLIYNKDLLPNPPKTWEEIPALDKELKAKGKSALMFNLQEPYFTWPLIAADGGYAFKYENGKYDIKDVGVDNAGAKAGLTFLVDLIKNKHMNADTDYSIAEAAFNKGETAMTINGPWAWSNIDTSKVNYGVTVLPTFKGQPSKPFVGVLSAGINAASPNKELAKEFLENYLLTDEGLEAVNKDKPLGAVALKSYEEELAKDPRIAATMENAQKGEIMPNIPQMSAFWYAVRTAVINAASGRQTVDEALKDAQTSSGLVPRGSHMKKMMLINPHKPGRHGEESITVIVQMPLNLAYIKALTPGDWEFDVIDENIELAIDDNGELTFAPVDLVCITSVTYQSPRAYKIATACKRKGMTVIMGGIHASVMPEEASKYVDTVFIGEAEEVWPRVIKDFEAGKLKKVYDGGLPPLNLMKRVFPDREFLRKKYNYKFSSIVTTKGCPNYCDFCSVPTFQGRKFRERPYEDVLEELAATDYKGLMLAEDNFYGHGKRSNERARNLFKGMVERNLQKDWLGFTALNISQDKETLDYMAKSGCFGMLMGIESTNETVLEKMNKQVNLKLGTESYYDCIQKIHDAGLVTWGSVVFGADGDGKDSFKRMTDFILENNIDILTFGINCPFPKTQLYKRLDSEKRIFRKNYPDDWEYYDTAHVVHRLVDMTLEDFIEGMQYVYDHIYAGDNLRKRFRNSIKTTNNPRNSMFAFRVGSDWQQVFDQVLENLRLLYDSGDYYKDYYKSNSVSVSKKPLVESITT-
How to cite: JPUB_006818 was a gift from Harry Beller (Addgene plasmid # 87924 ; http://n2t.net/addgene:87924 ; RRID:Addgene_87924)
